>Addgene plasmid #36749 | TAL2323 | depositor partial sequence | sequence record 45942 | TAL2323 sequence 1436 bps
GAACCTGACCCCAGACCAGGTAGTCGCAATCGCGTCACATGACGGGGGAAAGCAAGCCCTGGAAACCGTG
CAAAGGTTGTTGCCGGTCCTTTGTCAAGACCACGGCCTTACACCGGAGCAAGTCGTGGCCATTGCAAATA
ATAACGGTGGCAAACAGGCTCTTGAGACGGTTCAGAGACTTCTCCCAGTTCTCTGTCAAGCCCACGGGCT
GACTCCCGATCAAGTTGTAGCGATTGCGTCGAACATTGGAGGGAAACAAGCATTGGAGACTGTCCAACGG
CTCCTTCCCGTGTTGTGTCAAGCCCACGGTTTGACGCCTGCACAAGTGGTCGCCATCGCCTCCAATATTG
GCGGTAAGCAGGCGCTGGAAACAGTACAGCGCCTGCTGCCTGTACTGTGCCAGGATCATGGACTGACCCC
AGACCAGGTAGTCGCAATCGCGAACAATAATGGGGGAAAGCAAGCCCTGGAAACCGTGCAAAGGTTGTTG
CCGGTCCTTTGTCAAGACCACGGCCTTACACCGGAGCAAGTCGTGGCCATTGCAAGCAATGGGGGTGGCA
AACAGGCTCTTGAGACGGTTCAGAGACTTCTCCCAGTTCTCTGTCAAGCCCACGGGCTGACTCCCGATCA
AGTTGTAGCGATTGCGTCGCATGACGGAGGGAAACAAGCATTGGAGACTGTCCAACGGCTCCTTCCCGTG
TTGTGTCAAGCCCACGGTTTGACGCCTGCACAAGTGGTCGCCATCGCCAGCCATGATGGCGGTAAGCAGG
CGCTGGAAACAGTACAGCGCCTGCTGCCTGTACTGTGCCAGGATCATGGACTGACCCCAGACCAGGTAGT
CGCAATCGCGAACAATAATGGGGGAAAGCAAGCCCTGGAAACCGTGCAAAGGTTGTTGCCGGTCCTTTGT
CAAGACCACGGCCTTACACCGGAGCAAGTCGTGGCCATTGCAAATAATAACGGTGGCAAACAGGCTCTTG
AGACGGTTCAGAGACTTCTCCCAGTTCTCTGTCAAGCCCACGGGCTGACTCCCGATCAAGTTGTAGCGAT
TGCGAATAACAATGGAGGGAAACAAGCATTGGAGACTGTCCAACGGCTCCTTCCCGTGTTGTGTCAAGCC
CACGGTTTGACGCCTGCACAAGTGGTCGCCATCGCCTCGAATGGCGGCGGTAAGCAGGCGCTGGAAACAG
TACAGCGCCTGCTGCCTGTACTGTGCCAGGATCATGGACTGACCCCAGACCAGGTAGTCGCAATCGCGTC
ACATGACGGGGGAAAGCAAGCCCTGGAAACCGTGCAAAGGTTGTTGCCGGTCCTTTGTCAAGACCACGGC
CTTACACCGGAGCAAGTCGTGGCCATTGCAAATAATAACGGTGGCAAACAGGCTCTTGAGACGGTTCAGA
GACTTCTCCCAGTTCTCTGTCAAGCCCACGGGCTGA
