>Addgene plasmid #36749 | TAL2323 | addgene partial sequence | sequence record 48137 | CMV-F
ACTAGAGAACCCACTGCTTACTGGCTTATCGAAATTAATACGACTCACTATAGGGAGACCCAAGCTGGCT
AGCACCATGGACTACAAAGACCATGACGGTGATTATAAAGATCATGACATCGATTACAAGGATGACGATG
ACAAGATGGCCCCCAAGAAGAAGAGGAAGGTGGGCATTCACCGCGGGGTACCTATGGTGGACTTGAGGAC
ACTCGGTTATTCGCAACAGCAACAGGAGAAAATCAAGCCTAAGGTCAGGAGCACCGTCGCGCAACACCAC
GAGGCGCTTGTGGGGCATGGCTTCACTCATGCGCATATTGTCGCGCTTTCACAGCACCCTGCGGCGCTTG
GGACGGTGGCTGTCAAATACCAAGATATGATTGCGGCCCTGCCCGAAGCCACGCACGAGGCAATTGTAGG
GGTCGGTAAACAGTGGTCGGGAGCGCGAGCACTTGAGGCGCTGCTGACTGTGGCGGGTGAGCTTAGGGGG
CCTCCGCTCCAGCTCGACACCGGGCAGCTGCTGAAGATCGCGAAGAGAGGGGGAGTAACAGCGGTAGAGG
CAGTGCACGCCTGGCGCAATGCGCTCACCGGGGCCCCCTTGAACCTGACCCCAGACCAGGTAGTCGCAAT
CGCGTCACATGACGGGGGAAAGCAAGCCCTGGAAACCGTGCAAAGGTTGTTGCCGGTCCTTTGTCAAGAC
CACGGCCTTACACCGGAGCAAGTCGTGGCCATTGCAAATAATAACGGTGGCAAACAGGCTCTTGAGACGG
TTCAGAGACTTCTCCC
