>Addgene plasmid #36749 | TAL2323 | addgene partial sequence | sequence record 48138 | JDS-TALEN-F 5'-TAGGGGTCGGTAAACAGTGG-3'
TGTGGCGGGTGAGCTTAGGGGGCCTCCGCTCCAGCTCGACACCGGGCAGCTGCTGAAGATCGCGAAGAGA
GGGGGAGTAACAGCGGTAGAGGCAGTGCACGCCTGGCGCAATGCGCTCACCGGGGCCCCCTTGAACCTGA
CCCCAGACCAGGTAGTCGCAATCGCGTCACATGACGGGGGAAAGCAAGCCCTGGAAACCGTGCAAAGGTT
GTTGCCGGTCCTTTGTCAAGACCACGGCCTTACACCGGAGCAAGTCGTGGCCATTGCAAATAATAACGGT
GGCAAACAGGCTCTTGAGACGGTTCAGAGACTTCTCCCAGTTCTCTGTCAAGCCCACGGGCTGACTCCCG
ATCAAGTTGTAGCGATTGCGTCGAACATTGGAGGGAAACAAGCATTGGAGACTGTCCAACGGCTCCTTCC
CGTGTTGTGTCAAGCCCACGGTTTGACGCCTGCACAAGTGGTCGCCATCGCCTCCAATATTGGCGGTAAG
CAGGCGCTGGAAACAGTACAGCGCCTGCTGCCTGTACTGTGCCAGGATCATGGACTGACCCCAGACCAGG
TAGTCGCAATCGCGAACAATAATGGGGGAAAGCAAGCCCTGGAAACCGTGCAAAGGTTGTTGCCGGTCCT
TTGTCAAGACCACGGCCTTACACCGGAGCAAGTCGTGGCCATTGCAAGCAATGGGGGTGGCAAACAGGCT
CTTGAGACGGTTCAGAGACTTCTCCCAGTTCTCTGTCAAGCCCACGGGCTGACTCCCGATCAAGTTGTAG
CGATTGCGTCGCATGACGGAGGGAAACAAGCATTGGAGACTGTCCAACGGCTCCTTCCCGTGTTGTGTCA
AGCCCAC
