[The description below was written by a language model from this plasmid's Addgene catalogue record.]
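Description:
TAL2323 is a mammalian expression plasmid encoding the right-hand monomer of a TALEN pair directed against the human FOXO1 gene (also known as FKHR or FOXO1A). It is built on the JDS70 backbone, a roughly 6.4 kb TALEN expression vector, into which a roughly 1.4 kb array of TAL effector repeats was inserted through BsmBI sites that were destroyed in the process. This is typical of type IIS cloning, where the enzyme cuts outside its recognition site so the array joins the flanking backbone sequences without retaining the sites. The plasmid is maintained at high copy in E. coli under ampicillin selection. No feature table accompanies the record, so the origin of replication and other backbone elements are not itemised.

The repeat array supplies the DNA-binding specificity for a defined half-site in FOXO1, while the backbone supplies the rest of the fusion protein: an N-terminal 3X FLAG tag for detection and a C-terminal wild-type FokI nuclease domain. A CMV promoter drives expression in mammalian cells. The vector type also lists T7, so the coding sequence can be transcribed in vitro to make mRNA. The BGH reverse sequencing primer suggests a BGH polyadenylation region downstream, though the record does not list one explicitly.

FokI cleaves only as a dimer, so this construct is meant to be used with a matching left-hand FOXO1 TALEN that binds the opposite strand nearby. Together they introduce a double-strand break at the locus for targeted mutagenesis or genome editing. The plasmid belongs to a collection produced by the high-throughput FLASH TALEN assembly method.
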