Addgene plasmid #36749: TAL2323
Depositing lab: Keith Joung. Depositing organization: Massachusetts General Hospital. Publication: FLASH assembly of TALENs for high-throughput genome editing. Reyon D, Tsai SQ, Khayter C, Foden JA, Sander JD, Joung JK. Nat Biotechnol. 2012 Apr 8. doi: 10.1038/nbt.2170. PubMed 22484455.
Backbone
  Vector backbone: JDS70
  Backbone manufacturer: Joung lab (Addgene Plasmid # 32285)
  Backbone size w/o insert (bp): 6447
  Vector type: Mammalian, T7 for in vitro mRNA synthesis
Growth in bacteria
  Bacterial resistance: Ampicillin, 100 μg/mL
  Growth temperature: 37°C
  Growth strain: XL1 Blue
  Copy number: High Copy
Gene/Insert
  Gene/Insert name: FOXO1-TALEN_Right (alt name: FOXO1)
  Species: H. sapiens (human)
  Insert size (bp): 1436
  Entrez Gene: FOXO1 (a.k.a. FKH1, FKHR, FOXO1A)
  Promoter: CMV
  Tag / fusion protein: 3X Flag (N terminal on backbone); WT FOKI (C terminal on backbone)
  Cloning method: Restriction Enzyme; 5′ cloning site BsmBI (destroyed during cloning); 3′ cloning site BsmBI (destroyed during cloning)
  Sequencing primers: 5′ CMV-F; 3′ BGH-rev
Terms and licenses: Academic/Nonprofit Terms; Industry Terms: Not Available to Industry
Depositor comments: Target binding site: TCGAAGTCCGGGTCGA It is strongly recommended that users perform a diagnostic digest to verify this plasmid prior to use. For example, a double digest of the plasmid with BamHI and KpnI should result in two bands at 2.2kb and 5.9kb.
How to cite: TAL2323 was a gift from Keith Joung (Addgene plasmid # 36749 ; http://n2t.net/addgene:36749 ; RRID:Addgene_36749)
